[The description below was written by a language model from this plasmid's Addgene catalogue record and pLannotate feature annotations shown in this document.]
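Description:
pc3XB-ZF106 is a module-archive plasmid from the Zinc Finger Consortium Modular Assembly Kit v1.0, built on pc3XB, a modified version of the pcDNA3 mammalian expression vector. It carries a roughly 90 bp insert encoding a single Cys2His2 zinc finger, ZF106, which derives from the Barbas module set and is recorded as recognising the DNA triplet TGG. The finger is cloned between XbaI and BamHI sites, both of which are preserved. This fits the kit's purpose of excising and joining individual finger modules by restriction cloning to build multi-finger arrays for engineered zinc finger nucleases.

The feature table covers the full 5,466 nt depositor sequence and matches a pcDNA3-type layout. The CMV immediate-early enhancer and promoter, followed by a T7 promoter (also the recorded sequencing primer site), lie upstream of the finger coding segment, and the bovine growth hormone polyadenylation signal lies downstream. The automated annotation labels the insert as a fragment of mouse Znf22. This most likely reflects similarity among zinc finger motifs rather than the module's actual origin, and the short hits to an HIV-1 LTR, ble and lacI look like similar annotation artefacts. A separate cassette places the neomycin phosphotransferase gene under the SV40 early promoter with an SV40 poly(A) signal, allowing G418 selection in mammalian cells. In E. coli the plasmid is maintained by a high-copy ColE1/pUC-type origin and selected with ampicillin through the β-lactamase gene, and an f1 origin is also present for single-stranded DNA production. Although classified as a mammalian expression vector, the record indicates it serves mainly as a source of a standardised finger module rather than for expressing the isolated finger.
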