Addgene plasmid #13240: pc3XB-ZF106
Depositing lab: Daniel Voytas. Depositing organization: Iowa State University. Publication: Standardized reagents and protocols for engineering zinc finger nucleases by modular assembly. Wright DA, Thibodeau-Beganny S, Sander JD, Winfrey RJ, Hirsh AS, Eichtinger M, Fu F, Porteus MH, Dobbs D, Voytas DF, Joung JK. Nat Protoc. 2006;1(3):1637-52. doi: 10.1038/nprot.2006.259 PubMed 17406455.
Backbone
  Vector backbone: pc3XB
  Backbone manufacturer: Modified Invitrogen pcDNA3
  Backbone size w/o insert (bp): 5400
  Vector type: Mammalian Expression
  Selectable markers: Neomycin (select with G418)
Growth in bacteria
  Bacterial resistance: Ampicillin, 100 μg/mL
  Growth temperature: 37°C
  Growth strain: XL1 Blue
  Copy number: High Copy
Gene/Insert
  Gene/Insert name: ZF106
  Insert size (bp): 90
  Cloning method: Restriction Enzyme; 5′ cloning site XbaI (not destroyed); 3′ cloning site BamHI (not destroyed)
  Sequencing primers: 5′ T7
Terms and licenses: Academic/Nonprofit Terms; Industry Terms: Not Available to Industry
Depositor comments: Part of the Zinc Finger Consortium Modular Assembly Kit v1.0. Finger protein sequence: PGEKPYKCPECGKSFSRSDHLTTHQRTH. Target DNA sequence: TGG. This zinc finger is derived from the Barbas module set.
How to cite: pc3XB-ZF106 was a gift from Daniel Voytas (Addgene plasmid # 13240 ; http://n2t.net/addgene:13240 ; RRID:Addgene_13240)
