Features (pLannotate 1.2.2; 20 found; start..end, strand, type, name):
     28..80      -  misc_feature   bom (fragment): basis of mobility region from pBR322
    235..614     +  enhancer       CMV enhancer: human cytomegalovirus immediate early enhancer
    615..818     +  promoter       CMV promoter: human cytomegalovirus (CMV) immediate early promoter
    814..847     +  LTR            5' LTR (truncated) (fragment): truncated 5' long terminal repeat (LTR) from HIV-1
    863..881     +  promoter       T7 promoter: promoter for bacteriophage T7 RNA polymerase
    927..1019    +  CDS            Znf22 (fragment): ZNF22_MOUSE - Also known as Krox25, Krox26, Zfp422. Experimental evidence at protein level: Swiss-Prot protein existence level 1. Binds DNA through the consensus sequence 5'-CAATG-3'. May be involved in transcriptional regulation and may play a role in tooth formation. From Mus musculus (Mouse).
   1062..1286    +  polyA_signal   bGH poly(A) signal: bovine growth hormone polyadenylation signal
   1290..1311    +  promoter       SV40 promoter (fragment): SV40 enhancer and early promoter
   1332..1760    +  rep_origin     f1 ori (sequence partly withheld): f1 bacteriophage origin of replication; arrow indicates direction of (+) strand synthesis
   1774..2103    +  promoter       SV40 promoter: SV40 enhancer and early promoter
   2174..2965    +  CDS            neo: KKA2_KLEPN - Also known as kan, nptII. Experimental evidence at protein level: Swiss-Prot protein existence level 1. Resistance to kanamycin, neomycin, paromomycin, ribostamycin, butirosin and gentamicin B. From Klebsiella pneumoniae.
   2989..3147    +  CDS            ble (fragment): BLE_KLEPN - Experimental evidence at protein level: Swiss-Prot protein existence level 1. Binding protein with a strong affinity to the bleomycin family of antibiotics. Binds to CL990; an antimitotic-antibiotic compound. From Klebsiella pneumoniae.
   3142..3263    +  polyA_signal   SV40 poly(A) signal: SV40 polyadenylation signal
   3336..3352    -  protein_bind   lac operator: The lac repressor binds to the lac operator to inhibit transcription in E. coli. This inhibition can be relieved by adding lactose or isopropyl-β-D-thiogalactopyranoside (IPTG). lac repressor encoded by lacI
   3360..3390    -  promoter       lac promoter: promoter for the E. coli lac operon
   3405..3426    -  protein_bind   CAP binding site: CAP binding activates transcription in the presence of cAMP. E. coli catabolite activator protein
   3439..3531    -  CDS            lacI (fragment): lac repressor; lacI; The lac repressor binds to the lac operator to inhibit transcription in E. coli. This inhibition can be relieved by adding lactose or isopropyl-β-D-thiogalactopyranoside (IPTG).
   3714..4299    -  rep_origin     ori: high-copy-number ColE1/pMB1/pBR322/pUC origin of replication
   4470..5330    -  CDS            AmpR: β-lactamase; bla; confers resistance to ampicillin, carbenicillin, and related antibiotics
   5331..5435    -  promoter       AmpR promoter: bla
>Addgene plasmid #13240 | pc3XB-ZF106 | depositor full sequence | sequence record 7589 | Author sequence
GACGGATCGGGAGATCTCCCGATCCCCTATGGTGCACTCTCAGTACAATCTGCTCTGATGCCGCATAGTT
AAGCCAGTATCTGCTCCCTGCTTGTGTGTTGGAGGTCGCTGAGTAGTGCGCGAGCAAAATTTAAGCTACA
ACAAGGCAAGGCTTGACCGACAATTGCATGAAGAATCTGCTTAGGGTTAGGCGTTTTGCGCTGCTTCGCG
ATGTACGGGCCAGATATACGCGTTGACATTGATTATTGACTAGTTATTAATAGTAATCAATTACGGGGTC
ATTAGTTCATAGCCCATATATGGAGTTCCGCGTTACATAACTTACGGTAAATGGCCCGCCTGGCTGACCG
CCCAACGACCCCCGCCCATTGACGTCAATAATGACGTATGTTCCCATAGTAACGCCAATAGGGACTTTCC
ATTGACGTCAATGGGTGGAGTATTTACGGTAAACTGCCCACTTGGCAGTACATCAAGTGTATCATATGCC
AAGTACGCCCCCTATTGACGTCAATGACGGTAAATGGCCCGCCTGGCATTATGCCCAGTACATGACCTTA
TGGGACTTTCCTACTTGGCAGTACATCTACGTATTAGTCATCGCTATTACCATGGTGATGCGGTTTTGGC
AGTACATCAATGGGCGTGGATAGCGGTTTGACTCACGGGGATTTCCAAGTCTCCACCCCATTGACGTCAA
TGGGAGTTTGTTTTGGCACCAAAATCAACGGGACTTTCCAAAATGTCGTAACAACTCCGCCCCATTGACG
CAAATGGGCGGTAGGCGTGTACGGTGGGAGGTCTATATAAGCAGAGCTCTCTGGCTAACTAGAGAACCCA
CTGCTTACTGGCTTATCGAAATTAATACGACTCACTATAGGGAGACCCAAGCTGGCTAGCGTTTAAACGG
GCCCTCTAGACCCGGGGAGAAGCCTTACAAATGCCCAGAATGTGGAAAGAGTTTTAGCAGGTCTGACCAT
CTCACCACACACCAGAGAACACATACCGGTGGATCCTCTGCACAGTAGTAAGCTTAAGTTTAAACCGCTG
ATCAGCCTCGACTGTGCCTTCTAGTTGCCAGCCATCTGTTGTTTGCCCCTCCCCCGTGCCTTCCTTGACC
CTGGAAGGTGCCACTCCCACTGTCCTTTCCTAATAAAATGAGGAAATTGCATCGCATTGTCTGAGTAGGT
GTCATTCTATTCTGGGGGGTGGGGTGGGGCAGGACAGCAAGGGGGAGGATTGGGAAGACAATAGCAGGCA
TGCTGGGGATGCGGTGGGCTCTATGGCTTCTGAGGCGGAAAGAACCAGCTGGGGCTCTAGGGGGTATCCC
C
[124 nt withheld, positions 1332-1455]
C
[91 nt withheld, positions 1457-1547]
A
[49 nt withheld, positions 1549-1597]
CCTTTGACGTTGGAGTCCACGTTCTTT
[37 nt withheld, positions 1625-1661]
ACCCTATCTCGGTCTATTCTTTTGATTTATAAGGGATTTTGCCGATTTCGGCCTATTGGTTAAAAAATGA
GCTGATTTAACAAAAATTTAACGCGAATTAATTCTGTGGAATGTGTGTCAGTTAGGGTGTGGAAAGTCCC
CAGGCTCCCCAGCAGGCAGAAGTATGCAAAGCATGCATCTCAATTAGTCAGCAACCAGGTGTGGAAAGTC
CCCAGGCTCCCCAGCAGGCAGAAGTATGCAAAGCATGCATCTCAATTAGTCAGCAACCATAGTCCCGCCC
CTAACTCCGCCCATCCCGCCCCTAACTCCGCCCAGTTCCGCCCATTCTCCGCCCCATGGCTGACTAATTT
TTTTTATTTATGCAGAGGCCGAGGCCGCCTCTGCCTCTGAGCTATTCCAGAAGTAGTGAGGAGGCTTTTT
TGGAGGCCTAGGCTTTTGCAAAAAGCTCCCGGCCGGGAGCTTGTATATCCATTTTCGGATCTGATCAAGA
GACAGGATGAGGATCGTTTCGCATGATTGAACAAGATGGATTGCACGCAGGTTCTCCGGCCGCTTGGGTG
GAGAGGCTATTCGGCTATGACTGGGCACAACAGACAATCGGCTGCTCTGATGCCGCCGTGTTCCGGCTGT
CAGCGCAGGGGCGCCCGGTTCTTTTTGTCAAGACCGACCTGTCCGGTGCCCTGAATGAACTGCAGGACGA
GGCAGCGCGGCTATCGTGGCTGGCCACGACGGGCGTTCCTTGCGCAGCTGTGCTCGACGTTGTCACTGAA
GCGGGAAGGGACTGGCTGCTATTGGGCGAAGTGCCGGGGCAGGATCTCCTGTCATCTCACCTTGCTCCTG
CCGAGAAAGTATCCATCATGGCTGATGCAATGCGGCGGCTGCATACGCTTGATCCGGCTACCTGCCCATT
CGACCACCAAGCGAAACATCGCATCGAGCGAGCACGTACTCGGATGGAAGCCGGTCTTGTCGATCAGGAT
GATCTGGACGAAGAGCATCAGGGGCTCGCGCCAGCCGAACTGTTCGCCAGGCTCAAGGCGCGCATGCCCG
ACGGCGAGGATCTCGTCGTGACCCATGGCGATGCCTGCTTGCCGAATATCATGGTGGAAAATGGCCGCTT
TTCTGGATTCATCGACTGTGGCCGGCTGGGTGTGGCGGACCGCTATCAGGACATAGCGTTGGCTACCCGT
GATATTGCTGAAGAGCTTGGCGGCGAATGGGCTGACCGCTTCCTCGTGCTTTACGGTATCGCCGCTCCCG
ATTCGCAGCGCATCGCCTTCTATCGCCTTCTTGACGAGTTCTTCTGAGCGGGACTCTGGGGTTCGAAATG
ACCGACCAAGCGACGCCCAACCTGCCATCACGAGATTTCGATTCCACCGCCGCCTTCTATGAAAGGTTGG
GCTTCGGAATCGTTTTCCGGGACGCCGGCTGGATGATCCTCCAGCGCGGGGATCTCATGCTGGAGTTCTT
CGCCCACCCCAACTTGTTTATTGCAGCTTATAATGGTTACAAATAAAGCAATAGCATCACAAATTTCACA
AATAAAGCATTTTTTTCACTGCATTCTAGTTGTGGTTTGTCCAAACTCATCAATGTATCTTATCATGTCT
GTATACCGTCGACCTCTAGCTAGAGCTTGGCGTAATCATGGTCATAGCTGTTTCCTGTGTGAAATTGTTA
TCCGCTCACAATTCCACACAACATACGAGCCGGAAGCATAAAGTGTAAAGCCTGGGGTGCCTAATGAGTG
AGCTAACTCACATTAATTGCGTTGCGCTCACTGCCCGCTTTCCAGTCGGGAAACCTGTCGTGCCAGCTGC
ATTAATGAATCGGCCAACGCGCGGGGAGAGGCGGTTTGCGTATTGGGCGCTCTTCCGCTTCCTCGCTCAC
TGACTCGCTGCGCTCGGTCGTTCGGCTGCGGCGAGCGGTATCAGCTCACTCAAAGGCGGTAATACGGTTA
TCCACAGAATCAGGGGATAACGCAGGAAAGAACATGTGAGCAAAAGGCCAGCAAAAGGCCAGGAACCGTA
AAAAGGCCGCGTTGCTGGCGTTTTTCCATAGGCTCCGCCCCCCTGACGAGCATCACAAAAATCGACGCTC
AAGTCAGAGGTGGCGAAACCCGACAGGACTATAAAGATACCAGGCGTTTCCCCCTGGAAGCTCCCTCGTG
CGCTCTCCTGTTCCGACCCTGCCGCTTACCGGATACCTGTCCGCCTTTCTCCCTTCGGGAAGCGTGGCGC
TTTCTCATAGCTCACGCTGTAGGTATCTCAGTTCGGTGTAGGTCGTTCGCTCCAAGCTGGGCTGTGTGCA
CGAACCCCCCGTTCAGCCCGACCGCTGCGCCTTATCCGGTAACTATCGTCTTGAGTCCAACCCGGTAAGA
CACGACTTATCGCCACTGGCAGCAGCCACTGGTAACAGGATTAGCAGAGCGAGGTATGTAGGCGGTGCTA
CAGAGTTCTTGAAGTGGTGGCCTAACTACGGCTACACTAGAAGAACAGTATTTGGTATCTGCGCTCTGCT
GAAGCCAGTTACCTTCGGAAAAAGAGTTGGTAGCTCTTGATCCGGCAAACAAACCACCGCTGGTAGCGGT
TTTTTTGTTTGCAAGCAGCAGATTACGCGCAGAAAAAAAGGATCTCAAGAAGATCCTTTGATCTTTTCTA
CGGGGTCTGACGCTCAGTGGAACGAAAACTCACGTTAAGGGATTTTGGTCATGAGATTATCAAAAAGGAT
CTTCACCTAGATCCTTTTAAATTAAAAATGAAGTTTTAAATCAATCTAAAGTATATATGAGTAAACTTGG
TCTGACAGTTACCAATGCTTAATCAGTGAGGCACCTATCTCAGCGATCTGTCTATTTCGTTCATCCATAG
TTGCCTGACTCCCCGTCGTGTAGATAACTACGATACGGGAGGGCTTACCATCTGGCCCCAGTGCTGCAAT
GATACCGCGAGACCCACGCTCACCGGCTCCAGATTTATCAGCAATAAACCAGCCAGCCGGAAGGGCCGAG
CGCAGAAGTGGTCCTGCAACTTTATCCGCCTCCATCCAGTCTATTAATTGTTGCCGGGAAGCTAGAGTAA
GTAGTTCGCCAGTTAATAGTTTGCGCAACGTTGTTGCCATTGCTACAGGCATCGTGGTGTCACGCTCGTC
GTTTGGTATGGCTTCATTCAGCTCCGGTTCCCAACGATCAAGGCGAGTTACATGATCCCCCATGTTGTGC
AAAAAAGCGGTTAGCTCCTTCGGTCCTCCGATCGTTGTCAGAAGTAAGTTGGCCGCAGTGTTATCACTCA
TGGTTATGGCAGCACTGCATAATTCTCTTACTGTCATGCCATCCGTAAGATGCTTTTCTGTGACTGGTGA
GTACTCAACCAAGTCATTCTGAGAATAGTGTATGCGGCGACCGAGTTGCTCTTGCCCGGCGTCAATACGG
GATAATACCGCGCCACATAGCAGAACTTTAAAAGTGCTCATCATTGGAAAACGTTCTTCGGGGCGAAAAC
TCTCAAGGATCTTACCGCTGTTGAGATCCAGTTCGATGTAACCCACTCGTGCACCCAACTGATCTTCAGC
ATCTTTTACTTTCACCAGCGTTTCTGGGTGAGCAAAAACAGGAAGGCAAAATGCCGCAAAAAAGGGAATA
AGGGCGACACGGAAATGTTGAATACTCATACTCTTCCTTTTTCAATATTATTGAAGCATTTATCAGGGTT
ATTGTCTCATGAGCGGATACATATTTGAATGTATTTAGAAAAATAAACAAATAGGGGTTCCGCGCACATT
TCCCCGAAAAGTGCCACCTGACGTC
