>Addgene plasmid #13240 | pc3XB-ZF106 | addgene partial sequence | sequence record 19624 | CMV-F 5'-CGCAAATGGGCGGTAGGCGTG-3'
GCAGAGCTCTCTGGCTACTAGAGAACCCACTGCTTACTGGCTTATCGAAATTAATACGACTCACTATAGG
GAGACCCAAGCTGGCTAGCGTTTAAACGGGCCCTCTAGACCCGGGGAGAAGCCTTACAAATGCCCAGAAT
GTGGAAAGAGTTTTAGCAGGTCTGACCATCTCACCACACACCAGAGAACACATACCGGTGGATCCTCTGC
ACAGTAGTAAGCTTAAGTTTAAACCGCTGATCAGCCTCGACTGTGCCTTCTAGTTGCCAGCCATCTGTTG
TTTGCCCCTCCCCCGTGCCTTCCTTGACCCTGGAAGGTGCCACTCCCACTGTCCTTTCCTAATAAAATGA
GGAAATTGCATCGCATTGTCTGAGTAGGTGTCATTCTATTCTGGGGGGGTGGGGTGGGGCAGGACAGCAA
GGGGGAGGATTGGGAAGAAAATAGCAGGCATGCTGGGGATGCGGTGGGCTCTATGGCTTCTGAGGC
